>Addgene plasmid #56635 | YPet-LaminB1-10 | depositor partial sequence | sequence record 87524 | insert sequence
GACGTCAGATCCGCTAGCGCTACCGGTCGCCACCATGGTGAGCAAAGGCGAAGAGCTGTTCACCGGCGTG
GTGCCCATCCTGGTGGAGCTGGACGGCGACGTGAACGGCCACAAGTTCAGCGTGAGCGGCGAGGGCGAGG
GCGACGCCACCTACGGCAAGCTGACCCTGAAGCTGCTGTGCACCACCGGCAAGCTGCCCGTGCCCTGGCC
CACCCTGGTGACCACCCTGGGCTACGGCGTGCAGTGCTTCGCCCGGTACCCCGACCACATGAAGCAGCAC
GACTTCTTCAAGAGCGCCATGCCCGAGGGCTACGTGCAGGAGCGGACCATCTTCTTCAAGGACGACGGCA
ACTACAAGACCCGGGCCGAGGTGAAGTTCGAGGGCGACACCCTGGTGAACCGGATCGAGCTGAAGGGCAT
CGACTTCAAGGAGGACGGCAACATCCTGGGCCACAAGCTGGAGTACAACTACAACAGCCACAACGTGTAC
ATCACCGCCGACAAGCAGAAGAACGGCATCAAGGCCAACTTCAAGATCCGGCACAACATCGAGGACGGCG
GCGTGCAGCTGGCCGACCACTACCAGCAGAACACCCCCATCGGCGACGGCCCCGTGCTGCTGCCCGACAA
CCACTACCTGAGCTACCAGAGCGCCCTGTTCAAGGACCCCAACGAGAAGCGGGACCACATGGTGCTGCTG
GAGTTCCTGACCGCCGCCGGCATCACCGAGGGCATGAACGAGCTCTATAAGTCCGGACTCAGATCTCGAG
CTCAAGCTTCGATGGCGACTGCGACCCCCGTGCCGCCGCGGATGGGCAGCCGCGCTGGCGGCCCCACCAC
GCCGCTGAGCCCCACGCGCCTGTCGCGGCTCCAGGAGAAGGAGGAGCTGCGCGAGCTCAATGACCGGCTG
GCGGTGTACATCGACAAGGTGCGCAGCCTGGAGACGGAGAACAGCGCGCTGCAGCTGCAGGTGACGGAGC
GCGAGGAGGTGCGCGGCCGTGAGCTCACCGGCCTCAAGGCGCTCTACGAGACCGAGCTGGCCGACGCGCG
ACGCGCGCTCGACGACACGGCCCGCGAGCGCGCCAAGCTGCAGATCGAGCTGGGCAAGTGCAAGGCGGAA
CACGACCAGCTGCTCCTCAACTATGCTAAGAAGGAATCTGATCTTAATGGCGCCCAGATCAAGCTTCGAG
AATATGAAGCAGCACTCAATTCGAAAGATGCAGCTCTTGCTACTGCACTTGGTGACAAAAAAAGTTTAGA
GGGAGATTTGGAGGATCTGAAGGATCAGATTGCCCAGTTGGAAGCCTCCTTAGCTGCAGCCAAAAAACAG
TTAGCAGATGAAACTTTACTTAAAGTAGATTTGGAGAATCGTTGTCAGAGCCTTACTGAGGACTTGGAGT
TTCGCAAAAGCATGTATGAAGAGGAGATTAACGAGACCAGAAGGAAGCATGAAACGCGCTTGGTAGAGGT
GGATTCTGGGCGTCAAATTGAGTATGAGTACAAGCTGGCGCAAGCCCTTCATGAGATGAGAGAGCAACAT
GATGCCCAAGTGAGGCTGTATAAGGAGGAGCTGGAGCAGACTTACCATGCCAAACTTGAGAATGCCAGAC
TGTCATCAGAGATGAATACTTCTACTGTCAACAGTGCCAGGGAAGAACTGATGGAAAGCCGCATGAGAAT
TGAGAGCCTTTCATCCCAGCTTTCTAATCTACAGAAAGAGTCTAGAGCATGTTTGGAAAGGATTCAAGAA
TTAGAGGACTTGCTTGCTAAAGAAAAAGACAACTCTCGTCGCATGCTGACAGACAAAGAGAGAGAGATGG
CGGAAATAAGGGATCAAATGCAGCAACAGCTGAATGACTATGAACAGCTTCTTGATGTAAAGTTAGCCCT
GGACATGGAAATCAGTGCTTACAGGAAACTCTTAGAAGGCGAAGAAGAGAGGTTGAAGCTGTCTCCAAGC
CCTTCTTCCCGTGTGACAGTATCCCGAGCATCCTCAAGTCGTAGTGTACGTACAACTAGAGGAAAGCGGA
AGAGGGTTGATGTGGAAGAATCAGAGGCGAGTAGTAGTGTTAGCATCTCTCATTCCGCCTCAGCCACTGG
AAATGTTTGCATCGAAGAAATTGATGTTGATGGGAAATTTATCCGCTTGAAGAACACTTCTGAACAGGAT
CAACCAATGGGAGGCTGGGAGATGATCAGAAAAATTGGAGACACATCAGTCAGTTATAAATATACCTCAA
GATATGTGCTGAAGGCAGGCCAGACTGTTACAATTTGGGCTGCAAACGCTGGTGTCACAGCCAGCCCCCC
AACTGACCTCATCTGGAAGAACCAGAACTCGTGGGGCACTGGCGAAGATGTGAAGGTTATATTGAAAAAT
TCTCAGGGAGAGGAGGTTGCTCAAAGAAGTACAGTCTTTAAAACAACCATACCTGAAGAAGAGGAGGAGG
AGGAAGAAGCAGCTGGAGTGGTTGTTGAGGAAGAACTTTTCCACCAGCAGGGAACCCCAAGAGCATCCAA
TAGAAGCTGTGCAATTATGTAGGGATCCACCGGATC
