>Addgene plasmid #56635 | YPet-LaminB1-10 | addgene partial sequence | sequence record 112456 | CMV-F 5'-CGCAAATGGGCGGTAGGCGTG-3'
TGGTTTAGTGAACCGTCAGATCCGCTAGCGCTACCGGTCGCCACCATGGTGAGCAAAGGCGAAGAGCTGT
TCACCGGCGTGGTGCCCATCCTGGTGGAGCTGGACGGCGACGTGAACGGCCACAAGTTCAGCGTGAGCGG
CGAGGGCGAGGGCGACGCCACCTACGGCAAGCTGACCCTGAAGCTGCTGTGCACCACCGGCAAGCTGCCC
GTGCCCTGGCCCACCCTGGTGACCACCCTGGGCTACGGCGTGCAGTGCTTCGCCCGGTACCCCGACCACA
TGAAGCAGCACGACTTCTTCAAGAGCGCCATGCCCGAGGGCTACGTGCAGGAGCGGACCATCTTCTTCAA
GGACGACGGCAACTACAAGACCCGGGCCGAGGTGAAGTTCGAGGGCGACACCCTGGTGAACCGGATCGAG
CTGAAGGGCATCGACTTCAAGGAGGACGGCAACATCCTGGGCCACAAGCTGGAGTACAACTACAACAGCC
ACAACGTGTACATCACCGCCGACAAGCAGAAGAACGGCATCAAGGCCAACTTCAAGATCCGGCACAACAT
CGAGGACGGCGGCGTGCAGCTGGCCGACCACTACCAGCAGAACACCCCCATCGGCGACGGCCCCGTGCTG
CTGCCCGACAACCACTACCTGAGCTACCAGAGCGCCCTGTTCAAGGACCCCAACGAGAAGCGGGACCACA
TGGTGCTGCTGGAGTTCCTGACCGCCGCCGGCATCACCGAGGGCATGAACGAGCTCTATAAGTCCGGACT
CAGATCTCGAGCTCAAGCTTCGATGGCGACTGCGACCCCCGTGCCGCCGC
