[The description below was written by a language model from this plasmid's Addgene catalogue record.]
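Description:
YPet-LaminB1-10 is a mammalian expression plasmid that produces human lamin B1 (LMNB1) fused to the yellow fluorescent protein YPet, for visualising the nuclear envelope in living or fixed cells. It is built on a YPet backbone of about 4.75 kb (excluding the insert). It is maintained as a high-copy plasmid in E. coli under kanamycin selection. A neomycin resistance marker allows G418 selection of transfected mammalian cells, so stable lines can be derived as well as transient transfectants. The record does not list the origin of replication or give a feature table, so the exact layout of the backbone elements cannot be confirmed here.

Expression of the fusion is driven by the CMV promoter, a strong constitutive promoter in most mammalian cell types. The listed 3′ sequencing primer implies that an SV40 polyadenylation signal terminates the transcript. The plasmid name suggests that YPet sits at the N-terminus of lamin B1 and is joined by a 10-residue linker, but the record does not state the tag position or linker explicitly. An N-terminal tag would fit lamin B1 biology, since the protein's C-terminal CaaX motif must remain free for the farnesylation that anchors it to the inner nuclear membrane.

Lamin B1 is an intermediate filament protein of the nuclear lamina, so the fusion labels the nuclear rim. The recorded spectral values are excitation at 513 nm and emission at 527 nm. The construct typically serves as a nuclear envelope localisation marker in fluorescence microscopy, for example to follow nuclear shape or envelope breakdown and reassembly during mitosis, or as a yellow channel in multicolour imaging.
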