Addgene plasmid #56635: YPet-LaminB1-10
Purpose: Localization: Nuclear Envelope, Excitation: 513, Emission: 527
Depositing lab: Michael Davidson. Depositing organization: Florida State University, Tallahassee.
Backbone
  Vector backbone: YPet
  Backbone size w/o insert (bp): 4750
  Vector type: Mammalian Expression
  Selectable markers: Neomycin (select with G418)
Growth in bacteria
  Bacterial resistance: Kanamycin, 50 μg/mL
  Growth temperature: 37°C
  Growth strain: DH5alpha
  Copy number: High Copy
Gene/Insert
  Gene/Insert name: LaminB1 (alt name: NM_005573.2)
  Species: H. sapiens (human)
  Entrez Gene: LMNB1 (a.k.a. ADLD, LMN, LMN2, LMNB, MCPH26)
  Promoter: CMV
  Tag / fusion protein: YPet
  Cloning method: Unknown
  Sequencing primers: 5′ CMV-F; 3′ SV40pA-R
Terms and licenses: Academic/Nonprofit Terms; Industry Terms
Depositor comments: . Excitation = 513; Emission = 527
How to cite: YPet-LaminB1-10 was a gift from Michael Davidson (Addgene plasmid # 56635 ; http://n2t.net/addgene:56635 ; RRID:Addgene_56635)
